Addgene plasmid #8673: pRB2951
Depositing lab: David Botstein. Depositing organization: Stanford University. Publication: Dominant-lethal alpha-tubulin mutants defective in microtubule depolymerization in yeast. Anders KR, Botstein D. Mol Biol Cell 2001 Dec;12(12):3973-86. 10.1091/mbc.12.12.3973 PubMed 11739794.
Backbone
  Vector backbone: pTS210
  Vector type: Yeast Expression
Growth in bacteria
  Bacterial resistance: Ampicillin, 100 μg/mL
  Growth temperature: 37°C
  Growth strain: Unknown
  Growth instructions: Don't know
  Copy number: Unknown
Gene/Insert
  Gene/Insert name: TUB1-D252A under GAL1 promoter (alt names: TUB1-D252A; TUB1)
  Species: S. cerevisiae (budding yeast)
  Entrez Gene: TUB1 (a.k.a. YML085C)
  Cloning method: Restriction Enzyme; 5′ cloning site See comment (unknown if destroyed); 3′ cloning site See comment (unknown if destroyed)
  Sequencing primers: 5′ N/A
Terms and licenses: Academic/Nonprofit Terms; Industry Terms: Not Available to Industry
Depositor comments: PCRed TUB1-D252A products were digested with BamHI and SpeI and ligated to the BamHI and XbaI sites of pTS210. The vector plasmid pTS210, a YCp50-based construct, contained the GAL1/GAL10 promoter, a short polylinker (BamHI, HindIII, XbaI), and the ACT1 transcriptional terminator.
How to cite: pRB2951 was a gift from David Botstein (Addgene plasmid # 8673 ; http://n2t.net/addgene:8673 ; RRID:Addgene_8673)
