[The description below was written by a language model from this plasmid's Addgene catalogue record.]
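Description:
pRB2951 is a yeast expression plasmid built on pTS210, a YCp50-based vector carrying the GAL1/GAL10 promoter region, a short polylinker (BamHI, HindIII, XbaI) and the ACT1 transcriptional terminator. YCp50-type vectors are generally low-copy centromeric shuttle plasmids with a URA3 marker, but this record does not itself list the yeast replication elements or selectable marker, and no feature table is provided to confirm them. In bacteria the plasmid is selected with ampicillin. Its copy number is recorded as unknown.

The insert is TUB1-D252A, a point-mutant allele of the Saccharomyces cerevisiae alpha-tubulin gene TUB1 (YML085C) in which aspartate 252 is replaced by alanine. A PCR product carrying the mutant gene was cut with BamHI and SpeI and ligated into the BamHI and XbaI sites of pTS210. SpeI and XbaI ends are compatible, and joining them normally yields a hybrid junction that neither enzyme recuts, although the record lists the fate of the sites as unknown. This places the mutant coding sequence between the GAL1 promoter and the ACT1 terminator, so transcription is induced by galactose and repressed by glucose. No epitope tags or reporters are recorded.

Conditional expression suits this allele, because the associated publication concerns dominant-lethal alpha-tubulin mutants defective in microtubule depolymerization. Keeping the gene off on glucose would allow yeast to carry the plasmid, and shifting to galactose switches on the mutant tubulin alongside the endogenous wild-type protein. The construct is therefore suited to studying how the mutant subunit affects microtubule dynamics and cell viability.
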