>Addgene plasmid #8673 | pRB2951 | addgene partial sequence | sequence record 17206 | 8673 with yTUB1-F 5'-ATGCAAGAGGCCATTACACC
GTTCTGGATAGGATTAGAAAACTGGCAGACCAATGTGATGGGTTACAAGGGTTCTTGTTTACCCATTCTC
TTGGTGGTGGTACTGGTTCCGGTCTAGGGTCCTTACTGTTGGAAGAACTATCCGCTGAATACGGTAAGAA
ATCCAAGCTGGAATTTGCCGTATACCCTGCTCCACAAGTGTCTACTTCTGTGGTTGAGCCTTACAACACA
GTTTTAACTACACATACTACATTGGAACATGCAGATTGTACTTTCATGGTCGATAATGAGGCTATTTACG
ACATGTGCAAAAGAAACTTGGATATCCCAAGACCAAGCTTTGCAAACTTAAACAACCTAATTGCTCAAGT
GGTATCATCTGTTACAGCATCATTGAGATTCGACGGTTCTTTAAATGTAGCTTTGAACGAATTTCAAACC
AATTTGGTTCCATATCCAAGAATTCATTTCCCCTTAGTTTCATATTCTCCAGTCTTATCCAAATCAAAGG
CATTCCATGAGTCCAACTCTGTGTCAGAAATTACAAACGCTTGTTTTGAACCTGGTAACCAGATGGTCAA
GTGTGATCCAAGAGATGGTAAATACATGGCTACTTGTCTGTTATACAGGGGTGATGTGGTAACAAGAGAT
GTTCAAAGAGCTGTCGAGCAGGTGAAAAACAAGAAGACCGTCCAATTGGTTGATTGGTGTCCAACTGGTT
TCAAGATCGGTATTTGCTACGAACCTCCAACTGCCACACCAAACTCACAATTGGCCACTGTGGATAGGGC
CGTCTGTATGTTGTCAAATACCACATCCATTGCTGAGGCTTGGAA
